>Addgene plasmid #153224 | pAGM51323 | addgene full sequence | sequence record 308830 | Addgene NGS Result
CGCTACTATTGTCTTCTGCACGAAGTGGTTTAAACTATCAGTGTTTGACAGGATATATTGGCGGGTAAAC
CTAAGAGAAAAGAGCGTTTATTAGAATAATCGGATATTTAAAAGGGCGTGAAAAGGTTTATCCGTTCGTC
CATTTGTATGTGCATGCCAACCACAGGGTTCCCCAGATCAGGCGCTGGCTGCTGAACCCCCAGCCGGAAC
TGACCCCACAAGGCCCTAGCGTTTGCAATGCACCAGGTCATCATTGACCCAGGCGTGTTCCACCAGGCCG
CTGCCTCGCAACTCTTCGCAGGCTTCGCCGACCTGCTCGCGCCACTTCTTCACGCGGGTGGAATCCGATC
CGCACATGAGGCGGAAGGTTTCCAGCTTGAGCGGGTACGGCTCCCGGTGCGAGCTGAAATAGTCGAACAT
CCGTCGGGCCGTCGGCGACAGCTTGCGGTACTTCTCCCATATGAATTTCGTGTAGTGGTCGCCAGCAAAC
AGCACGACGATTTCCTCGTCGATCAGGACCTGGCAACGGGACGTTTTCTTGCCACGGTCCAGGACGCGGA
AGCGGTGCAGCAGCGACACCGATTCCAGGTGCCCAACGCGGTCGGACGTGAAGCCCATCGCCGTCGCCTG
TAGGCGCGACAGGCATTCCTCGGCCTTCGTGTAATACCGGCCATTGATCGACCAGCCCAGGTCCTGGCAA
AGCTCGTAGAACGTGAAGGTGATCGGCTCGCCGATAGGGGTGCGCTTCGCGTACTCCAACACCTGCTGCC
ACACCAGTTCGTCATCGTCGGCCCGCAGCTCGACGCCGGTGTAGGTGATCTTCACGTCCTTGTTGACGTG
GAAAATGACCTTGTTTTGCAGCGCCTCGCGCGGGATTTTCTTGTTGCGCGTGGTGAACAGGGCAGAGCGG
GCCGTGTCGTTTGGCATCGCTCGCATCGTGTCCGGCCACGGCGCAATATCGAACAAGGAAAGCTGCATTT
CCTTGATCTGCTGCTTCGTGTGTTTCAGCAACGCGGCCTGCTTGGCCTCGCTGACCTGTTTTGCCAGGTC
CTCGCCGGCGGTTTTTCGCTTCTTGGTCGTCATAGTTCCTCGCGTGTCGATGGTCATCGACTTCGCCAAA
CCTGCCGCCTCCTGTTCAAGACGACGCGAACGCTCCACGGCGGCCGATGGCGCGGGCAGGGCAGGGGGAG
CCAGTTGCACGCTGTCGCGCTCGATCTTGGCCGTAGCTTGCTGGACCATCGAGCCGACGGACTGGAAGGT
TTCGCGGGGCGCACGCATGACGGTGCGGCTTGCGATGGTTTCGGCATCCTCGGCGGAAAACCCCGCGTCG
ATCAGTTCTTGCCTGTATGCCTTCCGGTCAAACGTCCGATTCATTCACCCTCCTTGCGGGATTGCCCCGA
CTCACGCCGGGGCAATGTGCCCTTATTCCTGATTTGACCCGCCTGGTGCCTTGGTGTCCAGATAATCCAC
CTTATCGGCAATGAAGTCGGTCCCGTAGACCGTCTGGCCGTCCTTCTCGTACTTGGTATTCCGAATCTTG
CCCTGCACGAATACCAGCGACCCCTTGCCCAAATACTTGCCGTGGGCCTCGGCCTGAGAGCCAAAACACT
TGATGCGGAAGAAGTCGGTGCGCTCCTGCTTGTCGCCGGCATCGTTGCGCCACATCTAGGATCTGCCAGG
AACCGTAAAAAGGCCGCGTTGCTGGCGTTTTTCCATAGGCTCCGCCCCCCTGACGAGCATCACAAAAATC
GACGCTCAAGTCAGAGGTGGCGAAACCCGACAGGACTATAAAGATACCAGGCGTTTCCCCCTGGAAGCTC
CCTCGTGCGCTCTCCTGTTCCGACCCTGCCGCTTACCGGATACCTGTCCGCCTTTCTCCCTTCGGGAAGC
GTGGCGCTTTCTCATAGCTCACGCTGTAGGTATCTCAGTTCGGTGTAGGTCGTTCGCTCCAAGCTGGGCT
GTGTGCACGAACCCCCCGTTCAGCCCGACCGCTGCGCCTTATCCGGTAACTATCGTCTTGAGTCCAACCC
GGTAAGACACGACTTATCGCCACTGGCAGCAGCCACTGGTAACAGGATTAGCAGAGCGAGGTATGTAGGC
GGTGCTACAGAGTTCTTGAAGTGGTGGCCTAACTACGGCTACACTAGAAGAACAGTATTTGGTATCTGCG
CTCTGCTGAAGCCAGTTACCTTCGGAAAAAGAGTTGGTAGCTCTTGATCCGGCAAACAAACCACCGCTGG
TAGCGGTGGTTTTTTTGTTTGCAAGCAGCAGATTACGCGCAGAAAAAAAGGATCTCAAGAAGATCCTTTG
ATCTTTTCTACGGGGTCTGACGCTCAGTGGAACGAAAACTCACGTTAAGGGATTTTGGTCATGAGATTAT
CAAAAAGGATCTTCACCTAGATCCTTTTAAATTAAAAATGAAGTTTTAAATCAATCTAAAGTATATATGA
GTAAACTTGGTCTGACAGTTACCAATGCTTAATCAGTGAGGCACCTATCTCAGCGATCTGTCTATTTCGT
TCATCCATAGTTGCCTGACTCCCCGTCGTGTAGATAACTACGATACGGGAGGGCTTACCATCTGGCCCCA
GTGCTGCAATGATACCGCGAGAACCACGCTCACCGGCTCCAGATTTATCAGCAATAAACCAGCCAGCCGG
AAGGGCCGAGCGCAGAAGTGGTCCTGCAACTTTATCCGCCTCCATCCAGTCTATTAATTGTTGCCGGGAA
GCTAGAGTAAGTAGTTCGCCAGTTAATAGTTTGCGCAACGTTGTTGCCATTGCTACAGGCATCGTGGTGT
CACGCTCGTCGTTTGGTATGGCTTCATTCAGCTCCGGTTCCCAACGATCAAGGCGAGTTACATGATCCCC
CATGTTGTGCAAAAAAGCGGTTAGCTCCTTCGGTCCTCCGATCGTTGTCAGAAGTAAGTTGGCCGCAGTG
TTATCACTCATGGTTATGGCAGCACTGCATAATTCTCTTACTGTCATGCCATCCGTAAGATGCTTTTCTG
TGACTGGTGAGTACTCAACCAAGTCATTCTGAGAATAGTGTATGCGGCGACCGAGTTGCTCTTGCCCGGC
GTCAATACGGGATAATACCGCGCCACATAGCAGAACTTTAAAAGTGCTCATCATTGGAAAACGTTCTTCG
GGGCGAAAACTCTCAAGGATCTTACCGCTGTTGAGATCCAGTTCGATGTAACCCACTCGTGCACCCAACT
GATCTTCAGCATCTTTTACTTTCACCAGCGTTTCTGGGTGAGCAAAAACAGGAAGGCAAAATGCCGCAAA
AAAGGGAATAAGGGCGACACGGAAATGTTGAATACTCATACTCTTCCTTTTTCAATATTATTGAAGCATT
TATCAAGGTTATTGTCTCATGAGCGGATACATATTTGAATGTATTTAGAAAAATAAACAAATAGGGGTTC
CGCGCACGAATTGGCCAGCGCTGCCATTTTTGGGGTGAGGCCGTTCGCGGCCGAGGGGCGCAGCCCCTGG
GGGGATGGGAGGCCCGCGTTAGCGGGCCGGGAGGGTTCGAGAAGGGGGGGCACCCCCCTTCGGCGTGCGC
GGTCACGCGCACAGGGCGCAGCCCTGGTTAAAAACAAGGTTTATAAATATTGGTTTAAAAGCAGGTTAAA
AGACAGGTTAGCGGTGGCCGAAAAACGGGCGGAAACCCTTGCAAATGCTGGATTTTCTGCCTGTGGACAG
CCCCTCAAATGTCAATAGGTGCGCCCCTCATCTGTCAGCACTCTGCCCCTCAAGTGTCAAGGATCGCGCC
CCTCATCTGTCAGTAGTCGCGCCCCTCAAGTGTCAATACCGCAGGGCACTTATCCCCAGGCTTGTCCACA
TCATCTGTGGGAAACTCGCGTAAAATCAGGCGTTTTCGCCGATTTGCGAGGCTGGCCAGCTCCACGTCGC
CGGCCGAAATCGAGCCTGCCCCTCATCTGTCAACGCCGCGCCGGGTGAGTCGGCCCCTCAAGTGTCAACG
TCCGCCCCTCATCTGTCAGTGAGGGCCAAGTTTTCCGCGAGGTATCCACAACGCCGGCGGCCGCGGTGTC
TCGCACACGGCTTCGACGGCGTTTCTGGCGCGTTTGCAGGGCCATAGACGGCCGCCAGCCCAGCGGCGAG
GGCAACCAGCCCGGTGAGCGTCGCAAAGGAGATCCTGATCTGACTGATGGGCTGCCTGTATCGAGTGGTG
ATTTTGTGCCGAGCTGCCGGTCGGGGAGCTGTTGGCTGGCTGGTGGCAGGATATATTGTGGTGTAAACAA
ATTGACGCTTAGACAACTTAATAACACATTGCGGACGTTTTTAATGTACTGGGGTGGATGCAGTGGGCCC
CACTCTGTGAAGACAAGCAAGAATTCAAGCTTGGAGCTCAACTTTTGATTCGCTATTTGCAGTGCACCTG
TGGCGTTCATCACATCTTTTGTGACACTGTTTGCACTGGTCATTGCTATTACAAAGGACCTTCCTGATGT
TGAAGGAGATCGAAAGTAAGTAACTGCACGCATAACCATTTTCTTTCCGCTCTTTGGCTCAATCCATTTG
ACAGTCAAAGACAATGTTTAACCAGCTCCGTTTGATATATTGTCTTTATGTGTTTGTTCAAGCATGTTTA
GTTAATCATGCCTTTGATTGATCTTGAATAGGTTCCAAATATCAACCCTGGCAACAAAACTTGGAGTGAG
AAACATTGCATTCCTCGGTTCTGGACTTCTGCTAGTAAATTATGTTTCAGCCATATCACTAGCTTTCTAC
ATGCCTCAGGTGAATTCATCTATTTCCGTCTTAACTATTTCGGTTAATTAAAGCACGAACACCATTACTG
CATGTAGAAGCTTGATAAACTATCGCCACCAATTTATTTTTGTTGCGATATTGTTACTTTCCTCAGTATG
CAGCTTTGAAAAGACCAACCCTCTTATCCTTTAACAATGAACAGGTTTTTAGAGGTAGCTTGATGATTCC
TGCACATGTGATCTTGGCTTCAGGCTTAATTTTCCAGGTAAAGCATTATGAGATACTCTTATATCTCTTA
CATACTTTTGAGATAATGCACAAGAACTTCATAACTATATGCTTTAGTTTCTGCATTTGACACTGCCAAA
TTCATTAATCTCTAATATCTTTGTTGTTGATCTTTGGTAGACATGGGTACTAGAAAAAGCAAACTACACC
AAGGTAAAATACTTTTGTACAAACATAAACTCGTTATCACGGAACATCAATGGAGTGTATATCTAACGGA
GTGTAGAAACATTTGATTATTGCAGGAAGCTATCTCAGGATATTATCGGTTTATATGGAATCTCTTCTAC
GCAGAGTATCTGTTATTCCCCTTCCTCTAGCTTTCAATTTCATGGTGAGGATATGCAGTTTTCTTTGTAT
ATCATTCTTCTTCTTCTTTGTAGCTTGGAGTCAAAATCGGTTCCTTCATGTACATACATCAAGGATATGT
CCTTCTGAATTTTTATATCTTGCAATAAAAATGCTTGTACCAATTGAAACACCAGCTTTTTGAGTTCTAT
GATCACTGACTTGGTTCTAACCAAAAAAAAAAAAATGTTTAATTTACATATCTAAAAGTAGGTTTAGGGA
AACCTAAACAGTAAAATATTTGTATATTATTCGAATTTCACTCATCATAAAAACTTAAATTGCACCATAA
AATTTTGTTTTACTATTAATGATGTAATTTGTGTAACTTAAGATAAAAATAATATTCCGTAAGTTAACCG
GCTAAAACCACGTATAAACCAGGGAACCTGTTAAACCGGTTCTTTACTGGATAAAGAAATGAAAGCCCAT
GTAGACAGCTCCATTAGAGCCCAAACCCTAAATTTCTCATCTATATAAAAGGAGTGACATTAGGGTTTTT
GTTCGTCCTCTTAAAGCTTCTCGTTTTCTCTGCCGTCTCTCTCATTCGCGCGACGCAAACGATCTTCAGG
TGATCTTCTTTCTCCAAATCCTCTCTCATAACTCTGATTTCGTACTTGTGTATTTGAGCTCACGCTCTGT
TTCTCTCACCACAGCAATGGCTTCTAGCCCACCGAAGAAGAAGCGGAAGGTCAGCTGGAAAATGGACAAG
AAGTACAGCATTGGACTTGATATTGGTACGAACTCAGTTGGGTGGGCCGTTATCACCGATGAATACAAGG
TACCTTCGAAGAAATTTAAAGTGCTGGGCAACACAGATAGGCACAGCATTAAGAAGAACTTGATCGGAGC
TCTGCTCTTTGACTCTGGAGAAACCGCGGAGGCGACAAGGCTTAAACGTACTGCGAGGAGAAGGTACACT
CGCAGGAAGAACAGAATCTGTTATCTCCAAGAGATCTTTAGCAACGAGATGGCGAAGGTAAGGATTTTTA
TGATATAGTATGCTTATGTATTTTGTACTGAAAGCATATCCTGCTTCATTGGGATATTACTGAAAGCATT
TAACTACATGTAAACTCACTTGATGATCAATAAACTTGATTTTGCAGGTTGACGACTCGTTCTTCCATCG
CCTCGAGGAATCCTTCCTGGTAGAGGAAGATAAGAAACACGAGCGTCACCCCATCTTTGGGAATATTGTT
GACGAAGTAGCCTATCATGAAAAGTATCCGACTATATACCACCTTCGCAAGAAGCTGGTGGACTCAACCG
ATAAGGCAGACCTTCGGCTCATATACCTGGCTCTCGCGCACATGATAAAGTTTCGTGGCCATTTCTTGAT
CGAAGGGGACCTCAACCCGGATAACTCCGATGTGGATAAACTGTTCATTCAGCTCGTCCAAACCTACAAT
CAGCTGTTCGAGGAGAACCCCATCAATGCATCAGGTAACATTCCTTAGTTACCTTTCTTTTCTTTTTCCA
TCATAAGTTTATAGATTGTACATGCTTTGAGATTTTTCTTTGCAAACAATCTCAGGTGTCGACGCCAAGG
CAATACTGTCTGCCAGACTTTCGAAGTCCAGACGGCTTGAGAATCTGATCGCTCAATTGCCAGGCGAGAA
GAAGAACGGCTTGTTCGGGAATCTGATTGCACTGTCTCTGGGCCTCACCCCTAACTTCAAAAGCAACTTT
GACCTCGCCGAGGACGCGAAGCTGCAGCTGTCAAAGGATACATACGATGATGATCTGGACAATCTGCTCG
CCCAAATAGGTGCTCTTGAAATTGGAACTCTTCTTTTGTTGTCTAAACCTATCAATTTCTTTGCGGAAAT
TTATTTGAAGCTGTAGAGTTAAAATTGAGTCTTTTAAACTTTTGTAGGTGATCAGTATGCCGACCTGTTC
TTGGCTGCCAAGAATCTGTCAGACGCTATCTTGCTCAGTGACATTCTGCGGGTCAACACGGAGATAACCA
AAGCGCCACTTAGCGCCTCCATGATCAAGAGGTACGACGAGCATCACCAGGATCTGACCCTTCTGAAGGC
TTTGGTTCGCCAGCAACTCCCCGAGAAGTACAAGGAGATTTTCTTTGACCAATCGAAGAATGGCTACGCA
GGGTACATTGATGGAGGTAAGTTGTTACTTATGATTGTTTTCCTCTCTGCTACATGTATTTTGTTGTTCA
TTTCTGTAAGATATAAGAATTGAGTTTTCCTCTGATGATATTATTAGGTGCAAGTCAGGAGGAATTCTAC
AAATTCATCAAGCCTATTCTGGAAAAGATGGACGGTACAGAGGAGCTGCTCGTTAAATTGAACCGCGAAG
ATTTGCTTCGGAAGCAGCGTACCTTCGACAATGGCAGCATACCGCACCAGATCCACCTCGGTGAGCTGCA
TGCTATCTTGAGGAGGCAAGAGGACTTCTATCCGTTCCTGAAAGACAACAGAGAGAAGATTGAAAAGATC
CTCACGTTCCGCATTCCCTACTATGTAGGTTAGTATCATATGAAGAAATACCTAGTTTCAGTTGATGAAT
GCTATTTTCTGACCTCAGTTGTTCTCTTTTGAGAATTATTTCTTTTCTAATTTGCCTGATTTTTCTATTA
ATTCATTAGGTCCACTCGCACGCGGGAACTCGCGGTTTGCGTGGATGACACGCAAATCCGAGGAGACTAT
CACGCCTTGGAACTTCGAAGAGGTCGTGGACAAGGGTGCGAGTGCACAGTCCTTCATCGAAAGGATGACC
AACTTCGATAAGAATCTCCCAAATGAGAAAGTCCTGCCCAAGCATAGTCTCCTGTACGAATACTTCACGG
TCTACAACGAGCTGACGAAGGTGAAATATGTGACGGAGGGGATGCGCAAACCGGCCTTCCTGTCAGGTAA
ATCCTGGTCCACACTTTTACGATAAAAACACAAGATTTTAAACTATGAACTGATCAATAATCATTCCTAA
AAGACCACACTTTTGTTTTGTTTCTAAAGTAATTTTTACTGTTATAACAGGTGAGCAGAAGAAGGCCATT
GTCGATCTCTTGTTCAAAACCAATCGGAAGGTCACTGTGAAACAGCTTAAAGAGGACTACTTTAAGAAGA
TCGAATGCTTTGATTCTGTGGAAATCAGCGGCGTTGAGGATAGGTTCAATGCCTCTCTTGGCACATACCA
TGACCTGTTGAAAATCATCAAGGACAAGGACTTCCTTGACAACGAGGAGAACGAGGACATCCTCGAGGAC
ATCGTGCTGACTCTCACGCTGTTTGAGGACAGAGAAATGATCGAGGAGCGCCTTAAGACTTATGCGCATC
TGTTCGATGACAAGGTCATGAAGCAGTTGAAGAGGAGGAGATATACAGGTAAGAGGTCAAAAGGTTTCCG
CAATGATCCCTCTTTTTTTGTTTCTCTAGTTTCAAGAATTTGGGTATATGACTAACTTCTGAGTGTTCCT
TGATGCATATTTGTGATGAGACAAATGTTTGTTCTATGTTTTAGGTTGGGGAAGGCTCTCCAGGAAGCTC
ATCAACGGCATCCGCGACAAGCAATCCGGCAAGACTATACTGGACTTTCTCAAATCCGACGGTTTTGCGA
ATCGGAACTTCATGCAGCTTATTCACGATGACTCACTGACCTTCAAAGAAGATATCCAGAAGGCCCAAGT
GTCAGGTCAGGGCGATAGCCTTCACGAACACATAGCCAACCTGGCTGGATCGCCAGCTATAAAGAAGGGC
ATACTGCAGACAGTGAAGGTTGTGGATGAGCTGGTGAAGGTAAGTTCTGCATTTGGTTATGCTCCTTGCA
TTTTAGGTGTTCGTCGCACTTCCATTTCCATGAATAGCTAAGATTTTTTTTCTCTGCATTCATTCTTCTT
GCCTCAGTTCTAACTGTTTGTGGTATTTTTGTTTTAATTATTGCTACAGGTCATGGGCCGCCATAAGCCG
GAGAACATCGTCATCGAGATGGCGAGGGAAAACCAGACGACTCAGAAAGGGCAGAAGAACTCACGGGAGC
GCATGAAGCGGATAGAGGAAGGCATCAAGGAGCTTGGGAGTCAGATTCTGAAAGAGCACCCAGTCGAAAA
TACTCAACTCCAGAACGAGAAGCTGTACCTCTATTACCTCCAGAATGGGAGAGATATGTACGTCGACCAA
GAGCTCGACATTAACAGACTCTCCGACTATGATGTGGATCACATTGTCCCTCAATCTTTCCTGAAGGACG
ATAGTATTGACAACAAGGTAAAGCAACTGTGTTTTAATCAATTTCTTGTCAGGATATATGGATTATAACT
TAATTTTTGAGAAATCTGTAGTATTTGGCGTGAAATGAGTTTGCTTTTTGGTTTCTCCCGTGTTATAGGT
CCTTACGCGCTCAGACAAGAACCGCGGAAAATCCGACAATGTACCCAGCGAGGAGGTTGTGAAGAAGATG
AAGAACTATTGGAGGCAGCTTTTGAATGCTAAGCTCATAACCCAACGGAAATTCGACAATCTCACGAAGG
CAGAAAGGGGCGGACTGTCTGAGCTCGACAAAGCCGGCTTCATCAAGCGCCAGTTGGTTGAAACTCGTCA
GATTACGAAACATGTGGCCCAGATACTCGATTCGCGTATGAATACGAAGTATGATGAGAATGACAAACTT
ATCAGGGAGGTAAAGGTAAAGTTTCCAACTTTCCTTTACCATATCAAACTAAAGTTCGAAACTTTTTATT
TGATCAACTTCAAGGCCACCCGATCTTTCTATTCCTGATTAATTTGTGATGAATCCATATTGACTTTTGA
TGGTTACGCAGGTGATCACCCTCAAGAGCAAACTGGTTAGTGACTTCCGGAAGGACTTCCAGTTTTACAA
GGTTCGCGAGATCAACAACTACCATCATGCCCATGACGCCTACCTGAACGCCGTTGTTGGCACTGCTCTC
ATCAAGAAGTATCCGAAACTGGAGTCTGAGTTTGTGTACGGGGATTACAAGGTGTACGACGTTAGGAAGA
TGATCGCGAAGTCAGAACAAGAGATCGGCAAGGCTACCGCGAAATACTTCTTTTACTCGAATATCATGAA
CTTCTTCAAGACAGAGATCACTCTGGCGAATGGTGAAATCCGGAAGAGGCCTCTGATCGAGACAAATGGC
GAAACAGGTCTGTCTTTCCTATTTCATATGTTTAATCCTAGGAATTTGATCAATTGATTGTATGTATGTC
GATCCCAAGACTTTCTTGTTCACTTATATCTTAACTCTCTCTTTGCTGTTTCTTGCAGGTGAGATTGTCT
GGGATAAGGGCAGGGATTTTGCGACTGTGCGTAAGGTTCTCAGCATGCCCCAAGTCAACATAGTCAAGAA
AACGGAGGTTCAAACCGGTGGTTTCTCCAAGGAGTCCATTCTCCCTAAGCGCAACTCCGACAAACTGATT
GCGAGGAAGAAGGATTGGGATCCGAAGAAATACGGAGGCTTTGATAGCCCTACCGTGGCATACAGCGTAC
TGGTAGTGGCCAAGGTGGAGAAGGGCAAGAGCAAGAAACTGAAAAGCGTCAAGGAACTGCTTGGAATTAC
CATAATGGAAAGGTCCTCGTTCGAGAAGAATCCGATCGACTTCCTCGAGGCTAAAGGTAAAATATTGGAT
GCCAGACGATATTCTTTCTTTTGATTTGTAACTTTTTCCTGTCAAGGTCGATAAATTTTATTTTTTTTGG
TAAAAGGTCGATAATTTTTTTTTGGAGCCATTATGTAATTTTCCTAATTAACTGAACCAAAATTATACAA
ACCAGGTTACAAAGAGGTGAAGAAAGACCTCATTATCAAACTGCCCAAGTATTCGCTTTTCGAATTGGAA
AATGGCAGAAAACGCATGCTGGCATCTGCCGGAGAACTGCAGAAGGGCAACGAGCTGGCATTGCCCAGTA
AGTACGTCAACTTCCTGTACTTGGCCTCACACTATGAGAAGCTGAAGGGGTCACCAGAGGACAACGAGCA
GAAGCAGTTGTTTGTCGAGCAGCACAAGCACTATCTTGATGAGATCATAGAGCAGATCAGCGAATTTTCC
AAGCGGGTCATTCTTGCAGACGCTAACCTCGATAAGGTAAGGACTTCTCATGAATATTAGTGGCAGATTA
GTGTTGTTAAAGTCTTTGGTTAGATAATCGATGCCTCCTAATTGTCCATGTTTTACTGGTTTTCTACAAT
TAAAGGTGCTTTCCGCGTACAACAAGCACAGAGATAAGCCGATAAGGGAACAAGCGGAAAACATCATCCA
CCTGTTCACACTGACCAATCTGGGAGCCCCAGCAGCCTTTAAGTACTTCGATACCACTATCGACAGAAAG
CGCTACACATCAACCAAGGAAGTGTTGGACGCTACCCTTATTCACCAATCTATTACAGGGCTCTATGAGA
CAAGGATAGATCTGTCGCAGTTGGGTGGTGACTCTAGGGCTGACCCAAAGAAGAAGCGTAAAGTCTGAGC
TTGATCCTCTAGAGTCAAGCAGATCGTTCAAACATTTGGCAATAAAGTTTCTTAAGATTGAATCCTGTTG
CCGGTCTTGCGATGATTATCATATAATTTCTGTTGAATTACGTTAAGCATGTAATAATTAACATGTAATG
CATGACGTTATTTATGAGATGGGTTTTTATGATTAGAGTCCCGCAATTATACATTTAATACGCGATAGAA
AACAAAATATAGCGCGCAAACTAGGATAAATTATCGCGCGCGGTGTCATCTATGTTACTAGATCGA
Features (pLannotate 1.2.2; 13 found; start..end, strand, type, name):
     46..70      +  misc_feature   RB T-DNA repeat: right border repeat from nopaline C58 T-DNA
    229..1374    -  CDS            trfA: TRFA_ECOLX - Experimental evidence at protein level: Swiss-Prot protein existence level 1. Also involved in plasmid copy number control, promoting intermolecular coupling of protein bound iterons at oriV, which inhibits replication initiation. From Escherichia coli.
   1710..2298    -  rep_origin     ori: high-copy-number ColE1/pMB1/pBR322/pUC origin of replication
   2469..3329    -  CDS            AmpR: β-lactamase; bla; confers resistance to ampicillin, carbenicillin, and related antibiotics
   3330..3434    -  promoter       AmpR promoter: bla
   3521..4152    -  rep_origin     oriV: incP origin of replication
   4244..4268    +  misc_feature   LB T-DNA repeat: left border repeat from nopaline C58 T-DNA
   4296..4772    +  CDS            HST (fragment): HSTC_ARATH - Also known as HPT2, VTE2-2. Experimental evidence at protein level: Swiss-Prot protein existence level 1. Involved in the synthesis of plastoquinone-9. Can use both homogentisic acid and 2,5-dihydroxyphenylacetic acid gamma-lactone as prenyl acceptors, and solanesyl diphosphate > farnesyl diphosphate > geranylgeranyl diphosphate >> phytyl diphosphate as prenyl donors. Do not catalyze the decardoxylation of homogentisate uncoupled from prenylation. From Arabidopsis thaliana (Mouse-ear cress).
   4924..5007    +  CDS            HST (fragment): HSTC_ARATH - Also known as HPT2, VTE2-2. Experimental evidence at protein level: Swiss-Prot protein existence level 1. Involved in the synthesis of plastoquinone-9. Can use both homogentisic acid and 2,5-dihydroxyphenylacetic acid gamma-lactone as prenyl acceptors, and solanesyl diphosphate > farnesyl diphosphate > geranylgeranyl diphosphate >> phytyl diphosphate as prenyl donors. Do not catalyze the decardoxylation of homogentisate uncoupled from prenylation. From Arabidopsis thaliana (Mouse-ear cress).
   5273..5347    +  CDS            HST (fragment): HSTC_ARATH - Also known as HPT2, VTE2-2. Experimental evidence at protein level: Swiss-Prot protein existence level 1. Involved in the synthesis of plastoquinone-9. Can use both homogentisic acid and 2,5-dihydroxyphenylacetic acid gamma-lactone as prenyl acceptors, and solanesyl diphosphate > farnesyl diphosphate > geranylgeranyl diphosphate >> phytyl diphosphate as prenyl donors. Do not catalyze the decardoxylation of homogentisate uncoupled from prenylation. From Arabidopsis thaliana (Mouse-ear cress).
   6082..6360    +  CDS            cas9 (fragment): CAS9_STRP1 - Also known as csn1 From Streptococcus pyogenes serotype M1.
   6491..11449   +  CDS            cas9: CAS9_STRP1 - Also known as csn1 From Streptococcus pyogenes serotype M1.
  11852..12104   +  terminator     NOS terminator: nopaline synthase terminator and poly(A) signal
