[The description below was written by a language model from this plasmid's Addgene catalogue record and pLannotate feature annotations shown in this document.]
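Description:
pAGM51323 is a Level 1, position 2 module for modular (MoClo/Golden Gate-style) assembly of plant constructs, built in the pICH47742 backbone and classed as a synthetic biology vector. It carries a complete Cas9 transcription unit meant to be combined with other Level 1 modules, such as selection markers or guide RNA cassettes, into higher-order multigene constructs for plant genome editing. The backbone has binary-vector architecture. Nopaline-type left and right T-DNA border repeats flank the payload. A high-copy ColE1/pUC-type origin supports propagation in E. coli, and an IncP oriV with the trfA replication initiator gene provides broad-host-range replication of the kind used in Agrobacterium. Bacterial selection is by ampicillin through the bla gene and its own promoter. No plant selectable marker is annotated within the borders.

The roughly 7.8 kb insert consists of the Arabidopsis thaliana Rps5a promoter, a Cas9 coding sequence designated "Zcasi", and the nopaline synthase (nos) terminator and polyadenylation signal. The promoter is not annotated by name in the automated feature table. The region just after the left border instead shows fragmentary matches to the Arabidopsis HST gene, which probably reflects neighbouring genomic sequence included in the promoter fragment rather than a functional coding unit. Cas9 matches the Streptococcus pyogenes protein and is detected as a short fragment followed by a long segment. This is consistent with the associated publication's description of a Cas9 gene interrupted by multiple introns, a design reported to give high-efficiency editing in plants. The record does not state nuclear localisation signals or epitope tags, and the 5′ cloning site is listed as unknown.
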