Addgene plasmid #153224: pAGM51323
Purpose: Level 1 position 2 containing the Arabidopsis Rps5a promoter, Cas9 (Zcasi), and the nos terminator
Depositing lab: Sylvestre Marillonnet. Depositing organization: Leibniz Institute of Plant Biochemistry (IPB). Publication: High-efficiency genome editing in plants mediated by a Cas9 gene containing multiple introns. Grutzner R, Martin P, Horn C, Mortensen S, Cram EJ, Lee-Parsons CWT, Stuttmann J, Marillonnet S. Plant Commun. 2020 Nov 23;2(2):100135. doi: 10.1016/j.xplc.2020.100135. eCollection 2021 Mar 8. PubMed 33898975.
Backbone
  Vector backbone: pICH47742
  Backbone manufacturer: Marillonnet, Icon Genetics
  Backbone size w/o insert (bp): 4352
  Vector type: Synthetic Biology
Growth in bacteria
  Bacterial resistance: Ampicillin, 100 μg/mL
  Growth temperature: 37°C
  Growth strain: DH5alpha ; DH10B
  Copy number: High Copy
Gene/Insert
  Gene/Insert name: Arabidopsis Rps5a promoter, Cas9 (Zcasi), nos terminator
  Species: A. thaliana (mustard weed), Synthetic
  Insert size (bp): 7754
  Cloning method: Restriction Enzyme; 5′ cloning site Unknown (unknown if destroyed)
Terms and licenses: Academic/Nonprofit Terms; Industry Terms: Not Available to Industry
Depositor comments: Please visit https://www.biorxiv.org/content/10.1101/2020.04.03.023036v1 for bioRxiv preprint.
How to cite: pAGM51323 was a gift from Sylvestre Marillonnet (Addgene plasmid # 153224 ; http://n2t.net/addgene:153224 ; RRID:Addgene_153224)
